Addgene plasmid #98420: pYZ167
Purpose: (Empty Backbone) Pombe Expression Vector - nmt81 promoter with Sp.his3 marker
Depositing lab: Jef Boeke. Depositing organization: NYU Grossman School of Medicine. Publication: Construction of Designer Selectable Marker Deletions with CRISPR-Cas9 Toolbox in Schizosaccharomyces pombe and Optimized Design of Common Entry Vectors. Zhao Y, Boeke JD. G3 (Bethesda). 2018 Jan 10. pii: g3.117.300363. doi: 10.1534/g3.117.300363. PubMed 29321167.
Backbone
  Vector backbone: pYZ167
  Backbone size (bp): 8090
  Vector type: Yeast Expression
  Selectable markers: Sphis3
Growth in bacteria
  Bacterial resistance: Ampicillin, 100 μg/mL
  Growth temperature: 37°C
  Growth strain: DH5alpha
  Copy number: High Copy
Terms and licenses: Academic/Nonprofit Terms; Industry Terms: Not Available to Industry
How to cite: pYZ167 was a gift from Jef Boeke (Addgene plasmid # 98420 ; http://n2t.net/addgene:98420 ; RRID:Addgene_98420)
