[The description below was written by a language model from this plasmid's Addgene catalogue record and pLannotate feature annotations shown in this document.]
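Description:
pYZ167 is an empty-backbone episomal expression vector of about 8.1 kb for the fission yeast Schizosaccharomyces pombe, built as an E. coli–yeast shuttle plasmid. In bacteria it is maintained at high copy from a ColE1/pUC-type origin and selected through the β-lactamase (AmpR) gene. An f1 origin is also present, along with pBluescript-derived remnants: a lacI fragment, the lac promoter and operator, T3 and T7 promoters flanking a multiple cloning site, and a lacZα fragment. In S. pombe the plasmid replicates autonomously through ars1 and is selected with the S. pombe his3 gene, an auxotrophic marker that complements histidine auxotrophy in a suitable his3-deficient host. Two short fragments matching hus5 lie between ars1 and AmpR. They appear to be incidental genomic sequence rather than a functional gene.

The expression cassette is driven by a mutant nmt1 promoter, which is repressed by thiamine and so allows regulated expression of a cloned gene. The catalogue entry describes it as nmt81, the weakest of the nmt1 series, and annotation of the depositor's 8,090 nt sequence agrees (nmt1 P81). Annotation of the repository's 8,080 nt sequencing result instead calls the same region the medium-strength P41 variant, and that feature is slightly shorter. The two records therefore differ at this promoter, and the available information does not resolve which is correct. A fragment of a pUC18/19 polylinker sits immediately downstream of the promoter and presumably serves as the insertion site. No terminator is annotated in the roughly 1 kb unannotated stretch that follows. No insert, tag or reporter is recorded. The vector belongs to a set of common entry vectors designed alongside selectable-marker deletion strains, and it suits low-level, thiamine-controllable expression of genes in fission yeast.
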