Features (pLannotate 1.2.2; 18 found; start..end, strand, type, name):
      2..94      +  CDS            lacI (fragment): lac repressor; lacI; The lac repressor binds to the lac operator to inhibit transcription in E. coli. This inhibition can be relieved by adding lactose or isopropyl-β-D-thiogalactopyranoside (IPTG).
    107..128     +  protein_bind   CAP binding site: CAP binding activates transcription in the presence of cAMP. E. coli catabolite activator protein
    143..173     +  promoter       lac promoter: promoter for the E. coli lac operon
    181..197     +  protein_bind   lac operator: The lac repressor binds to the lac operator to inhibit transcription in E. coli. This inhibition can be relieved by adding lactose or isopropyl-β-D-thiogalactopyranoside (IPTG). lac repressor encoded by lacI
    242..260     +  promoter       T3 promoter: promoter for bacteriophage T3 RNA polymerase
    273..380     +  misc_feature   MCS: pBluescript multiple cloning site
    389..407     -  promoter       T7 promoter: promoter for bacteriophage T7 RNA polymerase
    415..570     +  CDS            lacZα (fragment): LacZα fragment of β-galactosidase; lacZ fragment
    578..1033    +  rep_origin     f1 ori (sequence partly withheld): f1 bacteriophage origin of replication; arrow indicates direction of (+) strand synthesis
   1280..2431    -  CDS            his3: HIS8_SCHPO - Protein inferred from homology: Swiss-Prot protein existence level 3. From Schizosaccharomyces pombe (strain 972 / ATCC 24843) (Fission yeast).
   2771..3928    +  promoter       nmt1 P81 promoter: mutant nmt1 promoter from Schizosaccharomyces pombe, conferring weak thiamine-repressible expression
   3932..3956    -  misc_feature   MCS (fragment): pUC18/19 multiple cloning site
   5026..5809    -  rep_origin     ars1: Schizosaccharomyces pombe autonomously replicating sequence ars1
   5970..6035    +  CDS            hus5 (fragment): UBC9_SCHPO - Also known as ubc9. Experimental evidence at protein level: Swiss-Prot protein existence level 1. Catalyzes the covalent attachment of ubiquitin-like protein SUMO/Smt3 to other proteins. Required for efficient recovery from DNA damage or S-phase arrest and normal mitosis. This may be as part of a checkpoint independent recovery process. From Schizosaccharomyces pombe (strain 972 / ATCC 24843) (Fission yeast).
   6089..6163    +  CDS            hus5 (fragment): UBC9_SCHPO - Also known as ubc9. Experimental evidence at protein level: Swiss-Prot protein existence level 1. Catalyzes the covalent attachment of ubiquitin-like protein SUMO/Smt3 to other proteins. Required for efficient recovery from DNA damage or S-phase arrest and normal mitosis. This may be as part of a checkpoint independent recovery process. From Schizosaccharomyces pombe (strain 972 / ATCC 24843) (Fission yeast).
   6185..6289    +  promoter       AmpR promoter: bla
   6290..7150    +  CDS            AmpR: β-lactamase; bla; confers resistance to ampicillin, carbenicillin, and related antibiotics
   7321..7909    +  rep_origin     ori: high-copy-number ColE1/pMB1/pBR322/pUC origin of replication
>Addgene plasmid #98420 | pYZ167 | depositor full sequence | sequence record 180401 | pYZ167 sequence 8090 bps
AGCGCCCAATACGCAAACCGCCTCTCCCCGCGCGTTGGCCGATTCATTAATGCAGCTGGCACGACAGGTT
TCCCGACTGGAAAGCGGGCAGTGAGCGCAACGCAATTAATGTGAGTTAGCTCACTCATTAGGCACCCCAG
GCTTTACACTTTATGCTTCCGGCTCGTATGTTGTGTGGAATTGTGAGCGGATAACAATTTCACACAGGAA
ACAGCTATGACCATGATTACGCCAAGCGCGCAATTAACCCTCACTAAAGGGAACAAAAGCTGGAGCTCCA
CCGCGGTGGCGGCCGCTCTAGAACTAGTCGATCCGCCGGGCTGCAGGAATTCGATATCAAGGTTATCGAT
ACCGTCCACCTCGAGGGGGGGCCCGGTACCCAATTCGCCCTATAGTGAGTCGTATTACGCGCGCTCACTG
GCCGTCGTTTTACAACGTCGTGACTGGGAAAACCCTGGCGTTACCCAACTTAATCGCCTTGCAGCACATC
CCCCTTTCGCCAGCTGGCGTAATAGCGAAGAGGCCCGCACCGATCGCCCTTCCCAACAGTTGCGCAGCCT
GAATGGCGAATGGCGCG
[124 nt withheld, positions 578-701]
C
[91 nt withheld, positions 703-793]
A
[49 nt withheld, positions 795-843]
CCTTTGACGTTGGAGTCCACGTTCTTT
[37 nt withheld, positions 871-907]
ACCCTATCTCGGTCTATTCTTTTGATTTATAAGGGATTTTGCCGATTTCGGCCTATTGGTTAAAAAATGA
GCTGATTTAACAAAAATTTAACGCGAATTTTAACAAAATATTAACGTTTACAATTTAAATTAGCGTAACT
CCTTTACAAAATTAAAAATAACATCTTTTCATTGCTTATCGAACTATACGGAAACACACCAAAAAGGAAG
AAAACGTATTTTAATAAAGAAAGAAGGAATGCAAGCGCAATTAGCGAACACAAAATATATTGGGTACATC
AGAAAAGAAATGTGACGAGTCCGGAAGGGGAAAGGAAAGAGTTATAATTTGTCTAATTGAAACGTTCTAA
TAGGCCAGAAAAGGAAACCTCATTTTTTTGTATAGTATTCCTGCAATACAAGTTTAATAGTTTTTAGTAA
TATCGTATTCTCTTCTTCTGTGCCAACAGTGATACGCAATGCTCCTTCGCAAAGAGGCTCTGTACCTCTA
AATCTAACAACGACTTTGTGCATCGTGGCCATTTGTAAATAAAGATATTTTGCGGCATCGTTACTAGGCT
TACCTCCTTCTGGTCTATCTAAAACCTGAATGAGGATAAAATTTGCATCATAACCACCTATAATCTTGCC
CATTCCTTTAATGGTAGTAAGCTCTTTGCAAAGACGAACTCTTTGCTGTATAATAGCATCTCTATATGTA
TGCATTTTATCAATCGACTGAGGGGATAAAGCATCCAAAGCTAAACGAGAGGTGGGTTCGCTAATGTTAT
AAGGAGCCTTTAATGAGTTCATAATGGTAGCAATAGGTTTACTTGTCAAACAAAATCCGATACGAATACC
TGCTAGACCGAAAGATTTCGAAAGGGTTTGGCAAACAGCAAGGTTTGGATATTCATTGACAAGAGTTAAG
GCAGACATATCGGGAGCAGAGAAATCAATATAGGCCTCATCGACGACAACGATTCCATTCCATGTAGGGT
GCTCCAAAATCTTCTTAATATCCTCCAGTTTAAGAGCCTTAGCTGTTGGATTACCAGGGGAACAAGCAAA
AAAGACTTTGATGGCACTATCTTTAGAAAGTGTTTCGCAAATAGCATCGACGTTCAAATTGAAATCTGGT
TCAAGGAGAACCTTAACAACCTCAACATCGTTGATTTTTGCAGACACCGTATACATTCCGTACGAAGGTG
GACACATCAAAATCTTATCTTTTCCAGGAATACAAGAAATGCGAATTAAGGAGTCAATAATTTCATCGCT
GCCAACACCCATGCAAATGTTATCTGGTGTTAGTGGCTTGGTAATGGAAAGCTCTTTGTTTCTCAAATCA
CATAATCTTTGCTTTACTTCGATCTGTCTAGGATCGGGATAACGATTAAATTCCACACCGTCCACGGAAA
TAACCGAACCATAAGCACATTCATTGGCATCAAGAAGGACACCTTCAGAGAAGTCATCTCTCGCACAGCG
ATAAGGCTGAAGTTCTAAGATATTTTTACGAAGACAAGTATTCAAATCAAACATCGTATCTCTTTCGATG
TGTTTTTGTTAAAGTAAGAAGAAAGCGATCGATGAGATTAATTAATAATTAACCTAAGATGCAGGTGATA
TCTATAAATATATAGTGTGTAGCAATGTGAGTCTTTAATTCATTACAACGTGTATCACCGTGTCATTATA
TCCAATAAATTCAGAAACCTGAAGAGGAAAGAGAAATAAAGCTCGATATGTCTTTCATTTCCAAATACAA
TTATAAGTGCAATAGTAAAGAAAACGTTGAAAGCTTGATAAAAATTTCGTTACTATACTAATGCTGTAAA
GAAAATGCACCATGTCGATCGACTCTAGAGGATCAGAAAATTATCGCCATAAAAGACAGAATAAGTCATC
AGCGGTTGTTTCATTTCCTATATTTTTTTTTTATTTTTTTATTTTTTAATAAGGGAAAATTTAACGTCTA
AGGATACAGAAGATTGTTAGCACATTAAAGTAATAAAGGCTTAAGTAGTAAGTGCCTTAGCATGTTATTG
TATTTCAAAGGACATAATCTAAAATAATAACAATATCATTTCTCACAAGTTATTCAATTTTCTTTTTTTT
TTCTAATAATATCAAGAATGTATTATTTGTTTGACATAAGTCAACTAATTTATTTAATATGCTGGATTAA
TCTTGCAGACATGTAAATTAACAAGTTTTAGTCAAATAACGTTGAAGTTTCAATGAACTCAAATAATTTC
TCTTTTTTTTTATATAACCATAAGTCTAATCTGATTTATATTTTCCGCAGGGATCAACTGAAGTTATGAC
ATTTGGATTGGATCACTTATAACCTTGGTCGCCAAATAATACAAAAATCAGCGTTATAAAACAAAGAAGG
TTTTTGTTAAGAAATTAATCCTCTTTCTTGATAAGAAAGTTGAACCGAAATTGCAGATACTGATATATGA
AAATAATACCCACAATTTTGGGAATAGCGCAAGCCTCAATTTAAACAATAGGTGAGGACACATGATAATG
ACCTCAATGATTGTTAGAAGAAAAGAGCCTCATTACAAAATCGAAAAATGAATGGTTGGGTACAAGTTTC
CAAAACATGGTAAAGTGGACTTTGCGTATGAGACGTAAATAGAAAAAAACACTTGTTATATGTTTTCTAG
AATTATTGTTGTCTCTTTATGGTTGGATGATGCAAAATAGTAATTTCGGTTAGTTGCTGTAAAACACCAC
GAGACAAATAGATATGGATATTTATTAAATCAGGAAAAACGTAACTCTCGGCTACTGGATGGTTCAGTCA
CCCAACGATTACTGGGGAGAGAAAACAGGGCAAAAGCAAAGCTTAAAGGAATCCGATTGTCATTCGGCAA
TGTGCAGCGAAACTAAAAACCGGATAATGGACCTGTTAATCGAAACATTGAAGATGGAAGAGGAATCCTG
GCATATCATCAATTGAATAAGTTGAATTAATTATTTCAATCTCATTCTCACTTTCTGACTTATAGTCGCT
TTGTTAAATCATATGTCGACTCTAGAGGATCCCCGGGTAAAAGGAATGTCTCCCTTGCCAGTACTGCTAG
GGTTTTTCTTTCAAACTATGGAAGCCCATTCAAGCTGCATATTACGATTTTGTTTTTCGCTTTTAGAAAG
TGGTTTAGATGAGATAATAGAAAAATTCTTGATCTCCGACAACGAGTACTTTTATTTTTTTTGCTAATCA
CTTTACTCAATATTAGCTCGAAATCGTAGAAACGTAGACGGGTGCGGGATACCGAGTGGTGTAGTTAAGA
ATTTTTATAAACCACGTGGCCCAAAAATATGAACCCAAAACGTTTATACATGAGTATACTTTAAGAAGGC
TATACCCCTTCGTGTTAGATGTAGTTTTAGCTACCCAACCCGAGTCTATGAGCTTGACTTCAGATGTAGA
AGGCATTAAATCGTTTTGAATATTAATTAAAAAACGATGAAAATTAAATATTTAAAAGCAATCATACGCT
GAAAATTTAGTGCTGTGGCTAATCCTTCAACATGGAAATGCCATAAAAGTGACTTTGACAAAAAAAAAAG
TATATACAGGTAGTAAACTCATCTACTTCATTGACTTTGTTTACAGCATGTGGAAGGAGGAATATTTATT
GCTAAATCGTAGTTTAACATTCAATAAGTAATACTATTGAAATTCGACAAGATTGGCCGCATGGATGAAA
AAGAGGCATTTTGCTTTGGGAGAATTAGTTCAAATTAGAACTGAAAAAAAAAACTTTACGAGGCAAAAAT
GTCGGATTGAGATCGTAAAAGTTCGCTCGTCGTCTTTTGCTTTGTGATTGTTTTCATGGATACATCTTGC
TGGATATTTAAATTTTAGTACTATGTATAAGATATTCTATAAATGTTTTATCACCCAAACCTGTTAGCGC
CTTCTTAATTCTATTCAATCTGGCTTTTGCTCTGAGACTACTTCTTGGACTTTCACTACTTGTTAGTTAT
ACGGAATTTGTGTAATTAGAAGTGAAATAATCCTTTCTATTAGTAATGCGAGCTGCAATTCGAGTCTAAC
TCCTTAACCACTCGGACATAGTGACTTATCTGACACTCATTGTAAATTAATATATATATAGGCATTTTGT
TTAGTTAAAGGTACTTAAGTAATTAGTATAAACGAACCAATTTTATAATCAGGAAGTTAAGTGAATGGTA
GCACATGTCGTAAAAATTGTGAATTTTTATTGAATAATATTTTAAATACAAGCCTTTCTAGACTAGGTAT
ACTCATAAACATATATGAGCAAAAGGATAGAGGAGATTACATTGCATCTTCTACAAATTTATTTATTGCC
CTTTACTGAAAAATTAAATAATGAGTACTAAATGATAAAAAGCGCTCAGTACAAGAAAGATTGCAAAAAT
ATTGCATTCTTCATGAATTAAAGTTGCATATAAGGCATATTGAAAGTAATAGTACTAAAACAGCAGTTAG
CGAAAATTAATAGAATTATATTCGCAAGACAATTGTGACATTAAATTAAAAAATTGTAGAATTTTTACTA
TCCTCTTTAACGCCATGAGCCTTTATAAAAAGGTTAAATTAGTTTTAACATTCTTTTTTTGAGTAAGAGT
TTACAATTTATCAAAACCTGTGTTATTATATTCATTAGTTTCAATTTATTAGCATCTAGAGAAAAATCAA
TTGGCAGTTACATTGTTGGAATTTATGAAGAAAAAGAATCTACAACGGAGAATAAGTTGCTGATCGCTTT
CCCTAAAATTGTATATTTTGCTGAGCTTATTTTGACATTTCGTTGAAGTTTTCTCTAATTCGCATTCATT
TTAAGTAAAACAATGAGAAATAAAATTACAAAAAATACAAATTAAAATACAATTTTTAGCTATAATTATA
GACGATGCCCTTGTATCCCATTCTGTCTCGCTTGCCCCTACTTTTTATCTTTTATATACCATAATGAACG
CTGCCGCTACTAACCATACCCCGATTTTACATTTCGGACTCCCAAGGACGTACAAAATAGAAAACTATAG
AAAAAAATAATCAGAAAATAGCATGTCATCTCTTTGTAAAACGCGTTTGCAAGAAGAAAGGAAACAATGG
AGAAGAGATCATCCATTTGTATGTAAATTTTAGTAAACTTGAAGAAATCACTAACAACTTCTCTTACTTA
GGGATTCTATGCAAAACCTTGTAAATCATCTGATGGAGGACTCGATTTAATGAATTGGAAGGTTGGATTT
CCAGGTGGCACTTTTCGGGGAAATGTGCGCGGAACCCCTATTTGTTTATTTTTCTAAATACATTCAAATA
TGTATCCGCTCATGAGACAATAACCCTGATAAATGCTTCAATAATATTGAAAAAGGAAGAGTATGAGTAT
TCAACATTTCCGTGTCGCCCTTATTCCCTTTTTTGCGGCATTTTGCCTTCCTGTTTTTGCTCACCCAGAA
ACGCTGGTGAAAGTAAAAGATGCTGAAGATCAGTTGGGTGCACGAGTGGGTTACATCGAACTGGATCTCA
ACAGCGGTAAGATCCTTGAGAGTTTTCGCCCCGAAGAACGTTTTCCAATGATGAGCACTTTTAAAGTTCT
GCTATGTGGCGCGGTATTATCCCGTATTGACGCCGGGCAAGAGCAACTCGGTCGCCGCATACACTATTCT
CAGAATGACTTGGTTGAGTACTCACCAGTCACAGAAAAGCATCTTACGGATGGCATGACAGTAAGAGAAT
TATGCAGTGCTGCCATAACCATGAGTGATAACACTGCGGCCAACTTACTTCTGACAACGATCGGAGGACC
GAAGGAGCTAACCGCTTTTTTGCACAACATGGGGGATCATGTAACTCGCCTTGATCGTTGGGAACCGGAG
CTGAATGAAGCCATACCAAACGACGAGCGTGACACCACGATGCCTGTAGCAATGGCAACAACGTTGCGCA
AACTATTAACTGGCGAACTACTTACTCTAGCTTCCCGGCAACAATTAATAGACTGGATGGAGGCGGATAA
AGTTGCAGGACCACTTCTGCGCTCGGCCCTTCCGGCTGGCTGGTTTATTGCTGATAAATCTGGAGCCGGT
GAGCGTGGATCTCGCGGTATCATTGCAGCACTGGGGCCAGATGGTAAGCCCTCCCGTATCGTAGTTATCT
ACACGACGGGGAGTCAGGCAACTATGGATGAACGAAATAGACAGATCGCTGAGATAGGTGCCTCACTGAT
TAAGCATTGGTAACTGTCAGACCAAGTTTACTCATATATACTTTAGATTGATTTAAAACTTCATTTTTAA
TTTAAAAGGATCTAGGTGAAGATCCTTTTTGATAATCTCATGACCAAAATCCCTTAACGTGAGTTTTCGT
TCCACTGAGCGTCAGACCCCGTAGAAAAGATCAAAGGATCTTCTTGAGATCCTTTTTTTCTGCGCGTAAT
CTGCTGCTTGCAAACAAAAAAACCACCGCTACCAGCGGTGGTTTGTTTGCCGGATCAAGAGCTACCAACT
CTTTTTCCGAAGGTAACTGGCTTCAGCAGAGCGCAGATACCAAATACTGTCCTTCTAGTGTAGCCGTAGT
TAGGCCACCACTTCAAGAACTCTGTAGCACCGCCTACATACCTCGCTCTGCTAATCCTGTTACCAGTGGC
TGCTGCCAGTGGCGATAAGTCGTGTCTTACCGGGTTGGACTCAAGACGATAGTTACCGGATAAGGCGCAG
CGGTCGGGCTGAACGGGGGGTTCGTGCACACAGCCCAGCTTGGAGCGAACGACCTACACCGAACTGAGAT
ACCTACAGCGTGAGCATTGAGAAAGCGCCACGCTTCCCGAAGGGAGAAAGGCGGACAGGTATCCGGTAAG
CGGCAGGGTCGGAACAGGAGAGCGCACGAGGGAGCTTCCAGGGGGAAACGCCTGGTATCTTTATAGTCCT
GTCGGGTTTCGCCACCTCTGACTTGAGCGTCGATTTTTGTGATGCTCGTCAGGGGGGCGGAGCCTATGGA
AAAACGCCAGCAACGCGGCCTTTTTACGGTTCCTGGCCTTTTGCTGGCCTTTTGCTCACATGTTCTTTCC
TGCGTTATCCCCTGATTCTGTGGATAACCGTATTACCGCCTTTGAGTGAGCTGATACCGCTCGCCGCAGC
CGAACGACCGAGCGCAGCGAGTCAGTGAGCGAGGAAGCGGAAG
