Features (pLannotate 1.2.2; 18 found; start..end, strand, type, name):
      2..94      +  CDS            lacI (fragment): lac repressor; lacI; The lac repressor binds to the lac operator to inhibit transcription in E. coli. This inhibition can be relieved by adding lactose or isopropyl-β-D-thiogalactopyranoside (IPTG).
    107..128     +  protein_bind   CAP binding site: CAP binding activates transcription in the presence of cAMP. E. coli catabolite activator protein
    143..173     +  promoter       lac promoter: promoter for the E. coli lac operon
    181..197     +  protein_bind   lac operator: The lac repressor binds to the lac operator to inhibit transcription in E. coli. This inhibition can be relieved by adding lactose or isopropyl-β-D-thiogalactopyranoside (IPTG). lac repressor encoded by lacI
    242..260     +  promoter       T3 promoter: promoter for bacteriophage T3 RNA polymerase
    273..380     +  misc_feature   MCS: pBluescript multiple cloning site
    389..407     -  promoter       T7 promoter: promoter for bacteriophage T7 RNA polymerase
    415..570     +  CDS            lacZα (fragment): LacZα fragment of β-galactosidase; lacZ fragment
    574..1029    +  rep_origin     f1 ori (sequence partly withheld): f1 bacteriophage origin of replication; arrow indicates direction of (+) strand synthesis
   1276..2427    -  CDS            his3: HIS8_SCHPO - Protein inferred from homology: Swiss-Prot protein existence level 3. From Schizosaccharomyces pombe (strain 972 / ATCC 24843) (Fission yeast).
   2767..3918    +  promoter       nmt1 P41 promoter: mutant nmt1 promoter from Schizosaccharomyces pombe, conferring medium strength thiamine-repressible expression
   3922..3946    -  misc_feature   MCS (fragment): pUC18/19 multiple cloning site
   5016..5799    -  rep_origin     ars1: Schizosaccharomyces pombe autonomously replicating sequence ars1
   5960..6025    +  CDS            hus5 (fragment): UBC9_SCHPO - Also known as ubc9. Experimental evidence at protein level: Swiss-Prot protein existence level 1. Catalyzes the covalent attachment of ubiquitin-like protein SUMO/Smt3 to other proteins. Required for efficient recovery from DNA damage or S-phase arrest and normal mitosis. This may be as part of a checkpoint independent recovery process. From Schizosaccharomyces pombe (strain 972 / ATCC 24843) (Fission yeast).
   6079..6153    +  CDS            hus5 (fragment): UBC9_SCHPO - Also known as ubc9. Experimental evidence at protein level: Swiss-Prot protein existence level 1. Catalyzes the covalent attachment of ubiquitin-like protein SUMO/Smt3 to other proteins. Required for efficient recovery from DNA damage or S-phase arrest and normal mitosis. This may be as part of a checkpoint independent recovery process. From Schizosaccharomyces pombe (strain 972 / ATCC 24843) (Fission yeast).
   6175..6279    +  promoter       AmpR promoter: bla
   6280..7140    +  CDS            AmpR: β-lactamase; bla; confers resistance to ampicillin, carbenicillin, and related antibiotics
   7311..7899    +  rep_origin     ori: high-copy-number ColE1/pMB1/pBR322/pUC origin of replication
>Addgene plasmid #98420 | pYZ167 | addgene full sequence | sequence record 199356 | Addgene NGS Result
AGCGCCCAATACGCAAACCGCCTCTCCCCGCGCGTTGGCCGATTCATTAATGCAGCTGGCACGACAGGTT
TCCCGACTGGAAAGCGGGCAGTGAGCGCAACGCAATTAATGTGAGTTAGCTCACTCATTAGGCACCCCAG
GCTTTACACTTTATGCTTCCGGCTCGTATGTTGTGTGGAATTGTGAGCGGATAACAATTTCACACAGGAA
ACAGCTATGACCATGATTACGCCAAGCGCGCAATTAACCCTCACTAAAGGGAACAAAAGCTGGAGCTCCA
CCGCGGTGGCGGCCGCTCTAGAACTAGTCGATCCGCCGGGCTGCAGGAATTCGATATCAAGGTTATCGAT
ACCGTCCACCTCGAGGGGGGGCCCGGTACCCAATTCGCCCTATAGTGAGTCGTATTACGCGCGCTCACTG
GCCGTCGTTTTACAACGTCGTGACTGGGAAAACCCTGGCGTTACCCAACTTAATCGCCTTGCAGCACATC
CCCCTTTCGCCAGCTGGCGTAATAGCGAAGAGGCCCGCACCGATCGCCCTTCCCAACAGTTGCGCAGCCT
GAATGGCGAATGG
[124 nt withheld, positions 574-697]
C
[91 nt withheld, positions 699-789]
A
[49 nt withheld, positions 791-839]
CCTTTGACGTTGGAGTCCACGTTCTTT
[37 nt withheld, positions 867-903]
ACCCTATCTCGGTCTATTCTTTTGATTTATAAGGGATTTTGCCGATTTCGGCCTATTGGTTAAAAAATGA
GCTGATTTAACAAAAATTTAACGCGAATTTTAACAAAATATTAACGTTTACAATTTAAATTAGCGTAACT
CCTTTACAAAATTAAAAATAACATCTTTTCATTGCTTATCGAACTATACGGAAACACACCAAAAAGGAAG
AAAACGTATTTTAATAAAGAAAGAAGGAATGCAAGCGCAATTAGCGAACACAAAATATATTGGGTACATC
AGAAAAGAAATGTGACGAGTCCGGAAGGGGAAAGGAAAGAGTTATAATTTGTCTAATTGAAACGTTCTAA
TAGGCCAGAAAAGGAAACCTCATTTTTTTGTATAGTATTCCTGCAATACAAGTTTAATAGTTTTTAGTAA
TATCGTATTCTCTTCTTCTGTGCCAACAGTGATACGCAATGCTCCTTCGCAAAGAGGCTCTGTACCTCTA
AATCTAACAACGACTTTGTGCATCGTGGCCATTTGTAAATAAAGATATTTTGCGGCATCGTTACTAGGCT
TACCTCCTTCTGGTCTATCTAAAACCTGAATGAGGATAAAATTTGCATCATAACCACCTATAATCTTGCC
CATTCCTTTAATGGTAGTAAGCTCTTTGCAAAGACGAACTCTTTGCTGTATAATAGCATCTCTATATGTA
TGCATTTTATCAATCGACTGAGGGGATAAAGCATCCAAAGCTAAACGAGAGGTGGGTTCGCTAATGTTAT
AAGGAGCCTTTAATGAGTTCATAATGGTAGCAATAGGTTTACTTGTCAAACAAAATCCGATACGAATACC
TGCTAGACCGAAAGATTTCGAAAGGGTTTGGCAAACAGCAAGGTTTGGATATTCATTGACAAGAGTTAAG
GCAGACATATCGGGAGCAGAGAAATCAATATAGGCCTCATCGACGACAACGATTCCATTCCATGTAGGGT
GCTCCAAAATCTTCTTAATATCCTCCAGTTTAAGAGCCTTAGCTGTTGGATTACCAGGGGAACAAGCAAA
AAAGACTTTGATGGCACTATCTTTAGAAAGTGTTTCGCAAATAGCATCGACGTTCAAATTGAAATCTGGT
TCAAGGAGAACCTTAACAACCTCAACATCGTTGATTTTTGCAGACACCGTATACATTCCGTACGAAGGTG
GACACATCAAAATCTTATCTTTTCCAGGAATACAAGAAATGCGAATTAAGGAGTCAATAATTTCATCGCT
GCCAACACCCATGCAAATGTTATCTGGTGTTAGTGGCTTGGTAATGGAAAGCTCTTTGTTTCTCAAATCA
CATAATCTTTGCTTTACTTCGATCTGTCTAGGATCGGGATAACGATTAAATTCCACACCGTCCACGGAAA
TAACCGAACCATAAGCACATTCATTGGCATCAAGAAGGACACCTTCAGAGAAGTCATCTCTCGCACAGCG
ATAAGGCTGAAGTTCTAAGATATTTTTACGAAGACAAGTATTCAAATCAAACATCGTATCTCTTTCGATG
TGTTTTTGTTAAAGTAAGAAGAAAGCGATCGATGAGATTAATTAATAATTAACCTAAGATGCAGGTGATA
TCTATAAATATATAGTGTGTAGCAATGTGAGTCTTTAATTCATTACAACGTGTATCACCGTGTCATTATA
TCCAATAAATTCAGAAACCTGAAGAGGAAAGAGAAATAAAGCTCGATATGTCTTTCATTTCCAAATACAA
TTATAAGTGCAATAGTAAAGAAAACGTTGAAAGCTTGATAAAAATTTCGTTACTATACTAATGCTGTAAA
GAAAATGCACCATGTCGATCGACTCTAGAGGATCAGAAAATTATCGCCATAAAAGACAGAATAAGTCATC
AGCGGTTGTTTCATTTCCTATATTTTTTTTTTATTTTTTTATTTTTTAATAAGGGAAAATTTAACGTCTA
AGGATACAGAAGATTGTTAGCACATTAAAGTAATAAAGGCTTAAGTAGTAAGTGCCTTAGCATGTTATTG
TATTTCAAAGGACATAATCTAAAATAATAACAATATCATTTCTCACAAGTTATTCAATTTTCTTTTTTTT
TTCTAATAATATCAAGAATGTATTATTTGTTTGACATAAGTCAACTAATTTATTTAATATGCTGGATTAA
TCTTGCAGACATGTAAATTAACAAGTTTTAGTCAAATAACGTTGAAGTTTCAATGAACTCAAATAATTTC
TCTTTTTTTTTATATAACCATAATCTGATTTATATTTTCCGCAGGGATCAACTGAAGTTATGACATTTGG
ATTGGATCACTTATAACCTTGGTCGCCAAATAATACAAAAATCAGCGTTATAAAACAAAGAAGGTTTTTG
TTAAGAAATTAATCCTCTTTCTTGATAAGAAAGTTGAACCGAAATTGCAGATACTGATATATGAAAATAA
TACCCACAATTTTGGGAATAGCGCAAGCCTCAATTTAAACAATAGGTGAGGACACATGATAATGACCTCA
ATGATTGTTAGAAGAAAAGAGCCTCATTACAAAATCGAAAAATGAATGGTTGGGTACAAGTTTCCAAAAC
ATGGTAAAGTGGACTTTGCGTATGAGACGTAAATAGAAAAAAACACTTGTTATATGTTTTCTAGAATTAT
TGTTGTCTCTTTATGGTTGGATGATGCAAAATAGTAATTTCGGTTAGTTGCTGTAAAACACCACGAGACA
AATAGATATGGATATTTATTAAATCAGGAAAAACGTAACTCTCGGCTACTGGATGGTTCAGTCACCCAAC
GATTACTGGGGAGAGAAAACAGGGCAAAAGCAAAGCTTAAAGGAATCCGATTGTCATTCGGCAATGTGCA
GCGAAACTAAAAACCGGATAATGGACCTGTTAATCGAAACATTGAAGATGGAAGAGGAATCCTGGCATAT
CATCAATTGAATAAGTTGAATTAATTATTTCAATCTCATTCTCACTTTCTGACTTATAGTCGCTTTGTTA
AATCATATGTCGACTCTAGAGGATCCCCGGGTAAAAGGAATGTCTCCCTTGCCAGTACTGCTAGGGTTTT
TCTTTCAAACTATGGAAGCCCATTCAAGCTGCATATTACGATTTTGTTTTTCGCTTTTAGAAAGTGGTTT
AGATGAGATAATAGAAAAATTCTTGATCTCCGACAACGAGTACTTTTATTTTTTTTGCTAATCACTTTAC
TCAATATTAGCTCGAAATCGTAGAAACGTAGACGGGTGCGGGATACCGAGTGGTGTAGTTAAGAATTTTT
ATAAACCACGTGGCCCAAAAATATGAACCCAAAACGTTTATACATGAGTATACTTTAAGAAGGCTATACC
CCTTCGTGTTAGATGTAGTTTTAGCTACCCAACCCGAGTCTATGAGCTTGACTTCAGATGTAGAAGGCAT
TAAATCGTTTTGAATATTAATTAAAAAACGATGAAAATTAAATATTTAAAAGCAATCATACGCTGAAAAT
TTAGTGCTGTGGCTAATCCTTCAACATGGAAATGCCATAAAAGTGACTTTGACAAAAAAAAAAGTATATA
CAGGTAGTAAACTCATCTACTTCATTGACTTTGTTTACAGCATGTGGAAGGAGGAATATTTATTGCTAAA
TCGTAGTTTAACATTCAATAAGTAATACTATTGAAATTCGACAAGATTGGCCGCATGGATGAAAAAGAGG
CATTTTGCTTTGGGAGAATTAGTCCAAATTAGAACTGAAAAAAAAAACTTTACGAGGCAAAAATGTCGGA
TTGAGATCGTAAAAGTTCGCTCGTCGTCTTTTGCTTTGTGATTGTTTTCATGGATACATCTTGCTGGATA
TTTAAATTTTAGTACTATGTATAAGATATTCTATAAATGTTTTATCACCCAAACCTGTTAGCGCCTTCTT
AATTCTATTCAATCTGGCTTTTGCTCTGAGACTACTTCTTGGACTTTCACTACTTGTTAGTTATACGGAA
TTTGTGTAATTAGAAGTGAAATAATCCTTTCTATTAGTAATGCGAGCTGCAATTCGAGTCTAACTCCTTA
ACCACTCGGACATAGTGACTTATCTGACACTCATTGTAAATTAATATATATATAGGCATTTTGTTTAGTT
AAAGGTACTTAAGTAATTAGTATAAACGAACCAATTTTATAATCAGGAAGTTAAGTGAATGGTAGCACAT
GTCGTAAAAATTGTGAATTTTTATTGAATAATATTTTAAATACAAGCCTTTCTAGACTAGGTATACTCAT
AAACATATATGAGCAAAAGGATAGAGGAGATTACATTGCATCTTCTACAAATTTATTTATTGCCCTTTAC
TGAAAAATTAAATAATGAGTACTAAATGATAAAAAGCGCTCAGTACAAGAAAGATTGCAAAAATATTGCA
TTCTTCATGAATTAAAGTTGCATATAAGGCATATTGAAAGTAATAGTACTAAAACAGCAGTTAGCGAAAA
TTAATAGAATTATATTCGCAAGACAATTGTGACATTAAATTAAAAAATTGTAGAATTTTTACTATCCTCT
TTAACGCCATGAGCCTTTATAAAAAGGTTAAATTAGTTTTAACATTCTTTTTTTGAGTAAGAGTTTACAA
TTTATCAAAACCTGTGTTATTATATTCATTAGTTTCAATTTATTAGCATCTAGAGAAAAATCAATTGGCA
GTTACATTGTTGGAATTTATGAAGAAAAAGAATCTACAACGGAGAATAAGTTGCTGATCGCTTTCCCTAA
AATTGTATATTTTGCTGAGCTTATTTTGACATTTCGTTGAAGTTTTCTCTAATTCGCATTCATTTTAAGT
AAAACAATGAGAAATAAAATTACAAAAAATACAAATTAAAATACAATTTTTAGCTATAATTATAGACGAT
GCCCTTGTATCCCATTCTGTCTCGCTTGCCCCTACTTTTTATCTTTTATATACCATAATGAACGCTGCCG
CTACTAACCATACCCCGATTTTACATTTCGGACTCCCAAGGACGTACAAAATAGAAAACTATAGAAAAAA
ATAATCAGAAAATAGCATGTCATCTCTTTGTAAAACGCGTTTGCAAGAAGAAAGGAAACAATGGAGAAGA
GATCATCCATTTGTATGTAAATTTTAGTAAACTTGAAGAAATCACTAACAACTTCTCTTACTTAGGGATT
CTATGCAAAACCTTGTAAATCATCTGATGGAGGACTCGATTTAATGAATTGGAAGGTTGGATTTCCAGGT
GGCACTTTTCGGGGAAATGTGCGCGGAACCCCTATTTGTTTATTTTTCTAAATACATTCAAATATGTATC
CGCTCATGAGACAATAACCCTGATAAATGCTTCAATAATATTGAAAAAGGAAGAGTATGAGTATTCAACA
TTTCCGTGTCGCCCTTATTCCCTTTTTTGCGGCATTTTGCCTTCCTGTTTTTGCTCACCCAGAAACGCTG
GTGAAAGTAAAAGATGCTGAAGATCAGTTGGGTGCACGAGTGGGTTACATCGAACTGGATCTCAACAGCG
GTAAGATCCTTGAGAGTTTTCGCCCCGAAGAACGTTTTCCAATGATGAGCACTTTTAAAGTTCTGCTATG
TGGCGCGGTATTATCCCGTATTGACGCCGGGCAAGAGCAACTCGGTCGCCGCATACACTATTCTCAGAAT
GACTTGGTTGAGTACTCACCAGTCACAGAAAAGCATCTTACGGATGGCATGACAGTAAGAGAATTATGCA
GTGCTGCCATAACCATGAGTGATAACACTGCGGCCAACTTACTTCTGACAACGATCGGAGGACCGAAGGA
GCTAACCGCTTTTTTGCACAACATGGGGGATCATGTAACTCGCCTTGATCGTTGGGAACCGGAGCTGAAT
GAAGCCATACCAAACGACGAGCGTGACACCACGATGCCTGTAGCAATGGCAACAACGTTGCGCAAACTAT
TAACTGGCGAACTACTTACTCTAGCTTCCCGGCAACAATTAATAGACTGGATGGAGGCGGATAAAGTTGC
AGGACCACTTCTGCGCTCGGCCCTTCCGGCTGGCTGGTTTATTGCTGATAAATCTGGAGCCGGTGAGCGT
GGATCTCGCGGTATCATTGCAGCACTGGGGCCAGATGGTAAGCCCTCCCGTATCGTAGTTATCTACACGA
CGGGGAGTCAGGCAACTATGGATGAACGAAATAGACAGATCGCTGAGATAGGTGCCTCACTGATTAAGCA
TTGGTAACTGTCAGACCAAGTTTACTCATATATACTTTAGATTGATTTAAAACTTCATTTTTAATTTAAA
AGGATCTAGGTGAAGATCCTTTTTGATAATCTCATGACCAAAATCCCTTAACGTGAGTTTTCGTTCCACT
GAGCGTCAGACCCCGTAGAAAAGATCAAAGGATCTTCTTGAGATCCTTTTTTTCTGCGCGTAATCTGCTG
CTTGCAAACAAAAAAACCACCGCTACCAGCGGTGGTTTGTTTGCCGGATCAAGAGCTACCAACTCTTTTT
CCGAAGGTAACTGGCTTCAGCAGAGCGCAGATACCAAATACTGTTCTTCTAGTGTAGCCGTAGTTAGGCC
ACCACTTCAAGAACTCTGTAGCACCGCCTACATACCTCGCTCTGCTAATCCTGTTACCAGTGGCTGCTGC
CAGTGGCGATAAGTCGTGTCTTACCGGGTTGGACTCAAGACGATAGTTACCGGATAAGGCGCAGCGGTCG
GGCTGAACGGGGGGTTCGTGCACACAGCCCAGCTTGGAGCGAACGACCTACACCGAACTGAGATACCTAC
AGCGTGAGCTATGAGAAAGCGCCACGCTTCCCGAAGGGAGAAAGGCGGACAGGTATCCGGTAAGCGGCAG
GGTCGGAACAGGAGAGCGCACGAGGGAGCTTCCAGGGGGAAACGCCTGGTATCTTTATAGTCCTGTCGGG
TTTCGCCACCTCTGACTTGAGCGTCGATTTTTGTGATGCTCGTCAGGGGGGCGGAGCCTATGGAAAAACG
CCAGCAACGCGGCCTTTTTACGGTTCCTGGCCTTTTGCTGGCCTTTTGCTCACATGTTCTTTCCTGCGTT
ATCCCCTGATTCTGTGGATAACCGTATTACCGCCTTTGAGTGAGCTGATACCGCTCGCCGCAGCCGAACG
ACCGAGCGCAGCGAGTCAGTGAGCGAGGAAGCGGAAG
